Addgene plasmid #148709: pnEA-NpM-ScEap1p_91-122-GB1_AF
Purpose: Bacterial Expression of ScEap1p_91-122
Depositing lab: Elisa Izaurralde. Depositing organization: Max Planck Institute for Developmental Biology. Publication: Structural motifs in eIF4G and 4E-BPs modulate their binding to eIF4E to regulate translation initiation in yeast. Gruner S, Weber R, Peter D, Chung MY, Igreja C, Valkov E, Izaurralde E. Nucleic Acids Res. 2018 Jul 27;46(13):6893-6908. doi: 10.1093/nar/gky542. PubMed 30053226.
Backbone
  Vector backbone: Unknown
  Vector type: Bacterial Expression
Growth in bacteria
  Bacterial resistance: Ampicillin, 100 μg/mL
  Growth temperature: 37°C
  Growth strain: DH5alpha
  Copy number: Low Copy
Gene/Insert
  Gene/Insert name: ScEap1p_91-122
  Species: S. cerevisiae (budding yeast)
  Entrez Gene: EAP1 (a.k.a. YKL204W)
  Cloning method: Unknown
Terms and licenses: Academic/Nonprofit Terms; Industry Terms: Not Available to Industry
Depositor comments: Geneart clone of ScEAP1, codon optimized for Expression in E.coli. (sequence according to Uniprot.: P36041) Plasmids from this collection were made available to the research community and donated after the lab closed. Please note that the sequence provided by the depositing laboratory may be theoretical/predicted or based on Sanger sequencing results. There may be discrepancies between sequencing results obtained by Addgene and the depositor sequence. If an Addgene verified sequence is not available, please contact before placing your order to request that our lab fully sequence the plasmid.
How to cite: pnEA-NpM-ScEap1p_91-122-GB1_AF was a gift from Elisa Izaurralde (Addgene plasmid # 148709 ; http://n2t.net/addgene:148709 ; RRID:Addgene_148709)
