[The description below was written by a language model from this plasmid's Addgene catalogue record and pLannotate feature annotations shown in this document.]
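Description:
pnEA-NpM-ScEap1p_91-122-GB1_AF is a 7,039 nt bacterial expression plasmid for producing a short fragment (residues 91–122) of the Saccharomyces cerevisiae eIF4E-associated protein Eap1p in E. coli. The catalogue lists the backbone as unknown, but the annotated features show a pBR322/pET-like architecture: a ColE1/pMB1-type origin accompanied by the bom region and the rop gene, which is consistent with the low copy number recorded, and an AmpR (β-lactamase) cassette for ampicillin selection. Several disrupted fragments of the tetracycline resistance gene and its promoter remain as backbone remnants and are not expected to confer resistance.

The expression cassette is driven by a T7 promoter followed by a lac operator and the phage T7 gene 10 ribosome binding site, with a plasmid-borne lacI gene supplying repressor. Transcription therefore depends on a host providing T7 RNA polymerase and is inducible with IPTG. A T7 terminator closes the unit. The open reading frame begins with a cytosolic (signal-sequence-free) maltose binding protein, followed by the Eap1p fragment and then the GB1 domain of streptococcal protein G, so the small peptide is flanked by two solubility-enhancing fusion partners. A very short match annotated as a SET1 tag fragment follows GB1, but may be incidental. The depositor notes that the EAP1 sequence derives from a synthetic gene codon-optimised for E. coli.

Eap1p competes with eIF4G for binding to the cap-binding protein eIF4E. The associated publication title concerns structural motifs governing these interactions, so the construct is presumably meant to supply recombinant peptide for such binding or structural studies. The depositor sequence may be theoretical rather than fully verified.
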