Features (pLannotate 1.2.2; 21 found; start..end, strand, type, name):
    104..208     +  promoter       AmpR promoter: bla
    209..1069    +  CDS            AmpR: β-lactamase; bla; confers resistance to ampicillin, carbenicillin, and related antibiotics
   1240..1828    +  rep_origin     ori: high-copy-number ColE1/pMB1/pBR322/pUC origin of replication
   2014..2156    -  misc_feature   bom: basis of mobility region from pBR322
   2258..2449    -  CDS            rop: Rop protein, which maintains plasmids at low copy number; rop
   2466..2846    +  CDS            YPB1_ECOLX: Protein predicted: Swiss-Prot protein existence level 4. From Escherichia coli.
   3088..3712    -  CDS            TcR (fragment): tetracycline efflux protein; tet; confers resistance to tetracycline
   3727..3748    -  protein_bind   CAP binding site: CAP binding activates transcription in the presence of cAMP. E. coli catabolite activator protein
   3761..4843    -  CDS            lacI: lac repressor; lacI; The lac repressor binds to the lac operator to inhibit transcription in E. coli. This inhibition can be relieved by adding lactose or isopropyl-β-D-thiogalactopyranoside (IPTG).
   4844..4921    -  promoter       lacI promoter: lacI
   4929..5208    -  CDS            TcR (fragment): tetracycline efflux protein; tet; confers resistance to tetracycline
   5230..5248    +  promoter       T7 promoter: promoter for bacteriophage T7 RNA polymerase
   5249..5273    +  protein_bind   lac operator: The lac repressor binds to the lac operator to inhibit transcription in E. coli. This inhibition can be relieved by adding lactose or isopropyl-β-D-thiogalactopyranoside (IPTG). lac repressor encoded by lacI
   5288..5310    +  RBS            RBS: efficient ribosome binding site from bacteriophage T7 gene 10 (Olins and Rangwala, 1989)
   5321..6417    +  CDS            MBP (fragment): maltose binding protein from E. coli; malE (mutated); This version of the gene does not encode a signal sequence, so MBP will remain in the cytosol.
   6460..6567    +  CDS            EAP1 (fragment): EAP1_YEAST - Experimental evidence at protein level: Swiss-Prot protein existence level 1. Can regulate translation through binding to eIF4E. Competes with eIF4G and p20 for binding to eIF4E in vivo and inhibits cap- dependent translation in vitro. Plays a role in cell growth and is implicated in the TOR signaling cascade. Functions independently of eIF4E to maintain genetic stability and to attenuate GCN4 translation upon TOR inactivation. From Saccharomyces cerevisiae (strain ATCC 204508 / S288c) (Baker's yeast).
   6586..6743    +  CDS            GB1 (fragment): B1 domain of Streptococcal protein G effective as a solubilizing fusion partner (Cheng and Patel, 2004)
   6748..6766    +  CDS            SET1 (fragment): solubility-enhancement tag derived from T7 phage gene 10B
   6780..6827    +  terminator     T7 terminator: transcription terminator for bacteriophage T7 RNA polymerase
   6850..6954    -  CDS            TcR (fragment): tetracycline efflux protein; tet; confers resistance to tetracycline
   7002..7030    -  promoter       tet promoter: E. coli promoter for tetracycline efflux protein gene
>Addgene plasmid #148709 | pnEA-NpM-ScEap1p_91-122-GB1_AF | depositor full sequence | sequence record 291157 | Full Sequence
TTCTTGAAGACGAAAGGGCCTCGTGATACGCCTATTTTTATAGGTTAATGTCATGATAATAATGGTTTCT
TAGACGTCAGGTGGCACTTTTCGGGGAAATGTGCGCGGAACCCCTATTTGTTTATTTTTCTAAATACATT
CAAATATGTATCCGCTCATGAGACAATAACCCTGATAAATGCTTCAATAATATTGAAAAAGGAAGAGTAT
GAGTATTCAACATTTCCGTGTCGCCCTTATTCCCTTTTTTGCGGCATTTTGCCTTCCTGTTTTTGCTCAC
CCAGAAACGCTGGTGAAAGTAAAAGATGCTGAAGATCAGTTGGGTGCACGAGTGGGTTACATCGAACTGG
ATCTCAACAGCGGTAAGATCCTTGAGAGTTTTCGCCCCGAAGAACGTTTTCCAATGATGAGCACTTTTAA
AGTTCTGCTATGTGGCGCGGTATTATCCCGTGTTGACGCCGGGCAAGAGCAACTCGGTCGCCGCATACAC
TATTCTCAGAATGACTTGGTTGAGTACTCACCAGTCACAGAAAAGCATCTTACGGATGGCATGACAGTAA
GAGAATTATGCAGTGCTGCCATAACCATGAGTGATAACACTGCGGCCAACTTACTTCTGACAACGATCGG
AGGACCGAAGGAGCTAACCGCTTTTTTGCACAACATGGGGGATCATGTAACTCGCCTTGATCGTTGGGAA
CCGGAGCTGAATGAAGCCATACCAAACGACGAGCGTGACACCACGATGCCTGCAGCAATGGCAACAACGT
TGCGCAAACTATTAACTGGCGAACTACTTACTCTAGCTTCCCGGCAACAATTAATAGACTGGATGGAGGC
GGATAAAGTTGCAGGACCACTTCTGCGCTCGGCCCTTCCGGCTGGCTGGTTTATTGCTGATAAATCTGGA
GCCGGTGAGCGTGGGTCTCGCGGTATCATTGCAGCACTGGGGCCAGATGGTAAGCCCTCCCGTATCGTAG
TTATCTACACGACGGGGAGTCAGGCAACTATGGATGAACGAAATAGACAGATCGCTGAGATAGGTGCCTC
ACTGATTAAGCATTGGTAACTGTCAGACCAAGTTTACTCATATATACTTTAGATTGATTTAAAACTTCAT
TTTTAATTTAAAAGGATCTAGGTGAAGATCCTTTTTGATAATCTCATGACCAAAATCCCTTAACGTGAGT
TTTCGTTCCACTGAGCGTCAGACCCCGTAGAAAAGATCAAAGGATCTTCTTGAGATCCTTTTTTTCTGCG
CGTAATCTGCTGCTTGCAAACAAAAAAACCACCGCTACCAGCGGTGGTTTGTTTGCCGGATCAAGAGCTA
CCAACTCTTTTTCCGAAGGTAACTGGCTTCAGCAGAGCGCAGATACCAAATACTGTCCTTCTAGTGTAGC
CGTAGTTAGGCCACCACTTCAAGAACTCTGTAGCACCGCCTACATACCTCGCTCTGCTAATCCTGTTACC
AGTGGCTGCTGCCAGTGGCGATAAGTCGTGTCTTACCGGGTTGGACTCAAGACGATAGTTACCGGATAAG
GCGCAGCGGTCGGGCTGAACGGGGGGTTCGTGCACACAGCCCAGCTTGGAGCGAACGACCTACACCGAAC
TGAGATACCTACAGCGTGAGCTATGAGAAAGCGCCACGCTTCCCGAAGGGAGAAAGGCGGACAGGTATCC
GGTAAGCGGCAGGGTCGGAACAGGAGAGCGCACGAGGGAGCTTCCAGGGGGAAACGCCTGGTATCTTTAT
AGTCCTGTCGGGTTTCGCCACCTCTGACTTGAGCGTCGATTTTTGTGATGCTCGTCAGGGGGGCGGAGCC
TATGGAAAAACGCCAGCAACGCGGCCTTTTTACGGTTCCTGGCCTTTTGCTGGCCTTTTGCTCACATGTT
CTTTCCTGCGTTATCCCCTGATTCTGTGGATAACCGTATTACCGCCTTTGAGTGAGCTGATACCGCTCGC
CGCAGCCGAACGACCGAGCGCAGCGAGTCAGTGAGCGAGGAAGCGGAAGAGCGCCTGATGCGGTATTTTC
TCCTTACGCATCTGTGCGGTATTTCACACCGCATATATGGTGCACTCTCAGTACAATCTGCTCTGATGCC
GCATAGTTAAGCCAGTATACACTCCGCTATCGCTACGTGACTGGGTCATGGCTGCGCCCCGACACCCGCC
AACACCCGCTGACGCGCCCTGACGGGCTTGTCTGCTCCCGGCATCCGCTTACAGACAAGCTGTGACCGTC
TCCGGGAGCTGCATGTGTCAGAGGTTTTCACCGTCATCACCGAAACGCGCGAGGCAGCTGCGGTAAAGCT
CATCAGCGTGGTCGTGAAGCGATTCACAGATGTCTGCCTGTTCATCCGCGTCCAGCTCGTTGAGTTTCTC
CAGAAGCGTTAATGTCTGGCTTCTGATAAAGCGGGCCATGTTAAGGGCGGTTTTTTCCTGTTTGGTCACT
GATGCCTCCGTGTAAGGGGGATTTCTGTTCATGGGGGTAATGATACCGATGAAACGAGAGAGGATGCTCA
CGATACGGGTTACTGATGATGAACATGCCCGGTTACTGGAACGTTGTGAGGGTAAACAACTGGCGGTATG
GATGCGGCGGGACCAGAGAAAAATCACTCAGGGTCAATGCCAGCGCTTCGTTAATACAGATGTAGGTGTT
CCACAGGGTAGCCAGCAGCATCCTGCGATGCAGATCCGGAACATAATGGTGCAGGGCGCTGACTTCCGCG
TTTCCAGACTTTACGAAACACGGAAACCGAAGACCATTCATGTTGTTGCTCAGGTCGCAGACGTTTTGCA
GCAGCAGTCGCTTCACGTTCGCTCGCGTATCGGTGATTCATTCTGCTAACCAGTAAGGCAACCCCGCCAG
CCTAGCCGGGTCCTCAACGACAGGAGCACGATCATGCGCACCCGTGGCCAGGACCCAACGCTGCCCGAGA
TGCGCCGCGTGCGGCTGCTGGAGATGGCGGACGCGATGGATATGTTCTGCCAAGGGTTGGTTTGCGCATT
CACAGTTCTCCGCAAGAATTGATTGGCTCCAATTCTTGGAGTGGTGAATCCGTTAGCGAGGTGCCGCCGG
CTTCCATTCAGGTCGAGGTGGCCCGGCTCCATGCACCGCGACGCAACGCGGGGAGGCAGACAAGGTATAG
GGCGGCGCCTACAATCCATGCCAACCCGTTCCATGTGCTCGCCGAGGCGGCATAAATCGCCGTGACGATC
AGCGGTCCAGTGATCGAAGTTAGGCTGGTAAGAGCCGCGAGCGATCCTTGAAGCTGTCCCTGATGGTCGT
CATCTACCTGCCTGGACAGCATGGCCTGCAACGCGGGCATCCCGATGCCGCCGGAAGCGAGAAGAATCAT
AATGGGGAAGGCCATCCAGCCTCGCGTCGCGAACGCCAGCAAGACGTAGCCCAGCGCGTCGGCCGCCATG
CCGGCGATAATGGCCTGCTTCTCGCCGAAACGTTTGGTGGCGGGACCAGTGACGAAGGCTTGAGCGAGGG
CGTGCAAGATTCCGAATACCGCAAGCGACAGGCCGATCATCGTCGCGCTCCAGCGAAAGCGGTCCTCGCC
GAAAATGACCCAGAGCGCTGCCGGCACCTGTCCTACGAGTTGCATGATAAAGAAGACAGTCATAAGTGCG
GCGACGATAGTCATGCCCCGCGCCCACCGGAAGGAGCTGACTGGGTTGAAGGCTCTCAAGGGCATCGGTC
GAGATCCCGGTGCCTAATGAGTGAGCTAACTTACATTAATTGCGTTGCGCTCACTGCCCGCTTTCCAGTC
GGGAAACCTGTCGTGCCAGCTGCATTAATGAATCGGCCAACGCGCGGGGAGAGGCGGTTTGCGTATTGGG
CGCCAGGGTGGTTTTTCTTTTCACCAGTGAGACGGGCAACAGCTGATTGCCCTTCACCGCCTGGCCCTGA
GAGAGTTGCAGCAAGCGGTCCACGCTGGTTTGCCCCAGCAGGCGAAAATCCTGTTTGATGGTGGTTAACG
GCGGGATATAACATGAGCTGTCTTCGGTATCGTCGTATCCCACTACCGAGATATCCGCACCAACGCGCAG
CCCGGACTCGGTAATGGCGCGCATTGCGCCCAGCGCCATCTGATCGTTGGCAACCAGCATCGCAGTGGGA
ACGATGCCCTCATTCAGCATTTGCATGGTTTGTTGAAAACCGGACATGGCACTCCAGTCGCCTTCCCGTT
CCGCTATCGGCTGAATTTGATTGCGAGTGAGATATTTATGCCAGCCAGCCAGACGCAGACGCGCCGAGAC
AGAACTTAATGGGCCCGCTAACAGCGCGATTTGCTGGTGACCCAATGCGACCAGATGCTCCACGCCCAGT
CGCGTACCGTCTTCATGGGAGAAAATAATACTGTTGATGGGTGTCTGGTCAGAGACATCAAGAAATAACG
CCGGAACATTAGTGCAGGCAGCTTCCACAGCAATGGCATCCTGGTCATCCAGCGGATAGTTAATGATCAG
CCCACTGACGCGTTGCGCGAGAAGATTGTGCACCGCCGCTTTACAGGCTTCGACGCCGCTTCGTTCTACC
ATCGACACCACCACGCTGGCACCCAGTTGATCGGCGCGAGATTTAATCGCCGCGACAATTTGCGACGGCG
CGTGCAGGGCCAGACTGGAGGTGGCAACGCCAATCAGCAACGACTGTTTGCCCGCCAGTTGTTGTGCCAC
GCGGTTGGGAATGTAATTCAGCTCCGCCATCGCCGCTTCCACTTTTTCCCGCGTTTTCGCAGAAACGTGG
CTGGCCTGGTTCACCACGCGGGAAACGGTCTGATAAGAGACACCGGCATACTCTGCGACATCGTATAACG
TTACTGGTTTCACATTCACCACCCTGAATTGACTCTCTTCCGGGCGCTATCATGCCATACCGCGAAAGGT
TTTGCGCCATTCGATGGTGTCCGGGATCTCGACGCTCTCCCTTATGCGACTCCTGCATTAGGAAGCAGCC
CAGTAGTAGGTTGAGGCCGTTGAGCACCGCCGCCGCAAGGAATGGTGCATGCAAGGAGATGGCGCCCAAC
AGTCCCCCGGCCACGGGGCCTGCCACCATACCCACGCCGAAACAAGCGCTCATGAGCCCGAAGTGGCGAG
CCCGATCTTCCCCATCGGTGATGTCGGCGATATAGGCGCCAGCAACCGCACCTGTGGCGCCGGTGATGCC
GGCCACGATGCGTCCGGCGTAGAGGATCGAGATCTCGATCCCGCGAAATTAATACGACTCACTATAGGGG
AATTGTGAGCGGATAACAATTCCCCACTAGTAATAATTTTGTTTAACTTTAAGAAGGAGATATACCATGG
AAACTGAAGAAGGTAAACTGGTAATCTGGATTAACGGCGATAAAGGCTATAACGGTCTCGCTGAAGTCGG
TAAGAAATTCGAGAAAGATACCGGAATTAAAGTCACCGTTGAGCATCCGGATAAACTGGAAGAGAAATTC
CCACAGGTTGCGGCAACTGGCGATGGCCCTGACATTATCTTCTGGGCACACGACCGCTTTGGTGGCTACG
CTCAATCTGGCCTGTTGGCTGAAATCACCCCGGACAAAGCGTTCCAGGACAAGCTGTATCCGTTTACCTG
GGATGCCGTACGTTACAACGGCAAGCTGATTGCTTACCCGATCGCTGTTGAAGCGTTATCGCTGATTTAT
AACAAAGACCTGCTGCCGAACCCGCCAAAAACCTGGGAAGAGATCCCGGCGCTGGATAAAGAACTGAAAG
CGAAAGGTAAGAGCGCCCTGATGTTCAACCTGCAAGAACCGTACTTCACCTGGCCGCTGATTGCTGCTGA
CGGGGGTTATGCGTTCAAGTATGAAAACGGCAAGTACGACATTAAAGACGTGGGCGTGGATAACGCTGGC
GCGAAAGCGGGTCTGACCTTCCTGGTTGACCTGATTAAAAACAAACACATGAATGCAGACACCGATTACT
CCATCGCAGAAGCTGCCTTTAATAAAGGCGAAACAGCGATGACCATCAACGGCCCGTGGGCATGGTCCAA
CATCGACACCAGCAAAGTGAATTATGGTGTAACGGTACTGCCGACCTTCAAGGGTCAACCATCCAAACCG
TTCGTTGGCGTGCTGAGCGCAGGTATTAACGCCGCCAGTCCGAACAAAGAGCTGGCAAAAGAGTTCCTCG
AAAACTATCTGCTGACTGATGAAGGTCTGGAAGCGGTTAATAAAGACAAACCGCTGGGTGCCGTAGCGCT
GAAGTCTTACGAGGAAGAGTTGGCGAAAGATCCACGTATTGCCGCCACGATGGAAAACGCCCAGAAAGGT
GAAATCATGCCGAACATCCCGCAGATGTCCGCTTTCTGGTATGCCGTGCGTACTGCGGTGATCAACGCCG
CCAGCGGTCGTCAGACTGTCGATGAAGCCCTTAAAGACGCGCAGACTGGTACCGGCAGCGGCCTGGAAGT
TCTGTTCCAGGGGCCCCATATGACCGATCCGATTACCAACTATAAACCGATGGATCTGCAGTATAAAACC
TATGCCTATAGCATGAACGAACTGTATCATCTGAAACCGAGCCTGGCAGGATCCTCTAGAGCTAGCGGCA
TGCAGTACAAACTTATCCTGAACGGTAAAACCCTGAAAGGTGAAACCACCACCGAAGCTGTTGACGCTGC
TACCGCGGAAAAAGTTTTCAAACAGTACGCTAACGACAACGGTGTTGACGGTGAATGGACCTACGACGAC
GCTACCAAAACCTACACCGTAACGGAATGAGTTGGCTGCTGCCACCCGCTGAGCAATAACTAGCATAACC
CCTTGGGGCCTCTAAACGGGTCTTGAGGGGTTTTTTGCTGAAAGGAGGAACTATATCCGGATATCCCGCA
AGAGGCCCGGCAGTACCGGCATAACCAAGCCTATGCCTACAGCATCCAGGGTGACGGTGCCGAGGATGAC
GATGAGCGCATTGTTAGATTTCATACACGGTGCCTGACTGCGTTAGCAATTTAACTGTGATAAACTACCG
CATTAAAGCTTATCGATGATAAGCTGTCAAACATGAGAA
